>Addgene plasmid #63423 | pFusX4-14 | depositor partial sequence | sequence record 105364 | pFusX4_ATC
AGTCTTAAGCGTCTCCCCTGACCCCGGACCAAGTGGTGGCTATCGCCAGCAACATTGGCGGCAAGCAAGC
GCTCGAAACGGTGCAGCGGCTGTTGCCGGTGCTGTGCCAGGACCATGGCCTGACCCCGGACCAAGTGGTG
GCTATCGCCAGCAACGGTGGCGGCAAGCAAGCGCTCGAAACGGTGCAGCGGCTGTTGCCGGTGCTGTGCC
AGGACCATGGCCTGACTCCGGACCAAGTGGTGGCTATCGCCAGCCACGATGGCGGCAAGCAAGCGCTCGA
AACGGTGCAGCGGCTGTTGCCGGTGCTGTGCCAGGACCATGGCCGAGACGTC
