>Addgene plasmid #63423 | pFusX4-14 | depositor partial sequence | sequence record 105365 | FusX4
CGTCTCCCCTGACCCCGGACCAAGTGGTGGCTATCGAGACCGGCGCCGCTACGGGCGCGTCCCATTCGCC
ATTCAGGCTGCGCAACTGTTGGGAAGGGCGATCGGTGCGGGCTCTTCGCTATTACGCCAGCTGGCGAAAG
GGGGATGTGCTGCAAGGCGATTAAGTTGGGAACGCCAGGGTTTTCCCAGTCACGACGTTGTAAAACGACG
GCCAGTGAGCGCGCGTAATCGACTCACTATAGGGCGAATTGGGTACCGGGCCCCCCCTCGAGGTCCTCCA
GCTTTTGTTCCCTTTAGTGAGGGTTAATTGCGCGCTTGGCGTAATCATGGTCATAGCTGTTTCCTGTGTG
AAATTGTTATCCGCTCACAATTCCACACAACATACGAGCCGGAAGCATAAAGTGTAAAGCCTGGGGTGCC
TAATGAGTGAGCTAACTCACATTAATTGCGTTGCGCTCACTGCCCGCTTTCCACCGGTGGTCTCTGGCGG
CAAGCAAGCGCTCGAAACGGTGCAGCGGCTGTTGCCGGTGCTGTGCCAGGACCATGGCCGAGACGTCTAG
ACCAGCCAGGACAGAAATGCCTCGACTTCGCTGCTACCCAAGGTTGCCGGGTGACGCACACCGTGGAAAC
GGATGAAGGCACGAACCCAGTGGACATAAGCCTGTTCGGTTCGTAAGCTGTAATGCAAGTAGCGTATGCG
CTCACGCAACTGGTCCAGAACCTTGACCGAACGCAGCGGTGGTAACGGCGCAGTGGCGGTTTTCATGGCT
TGTTATGACTGTTTTTTTGGGGTACAGTCTATGCCTCGGGCATCCAAGCAGCAAGCGCGTTACGCCGTGG
GTCGATGTTTGATGTTATGGAGCAGCAACGATGTTACGCAGCAGGGCAGTCGCCCTAAAACAAAGTTAAA
CATTATGAGGGAAGCGGTGATCGCCGAAGTATCGACTCAACTATCAGAGGTAGTTGGCGTCATCGAGCGC
CATCTCGAACCGACGTTGCTGGCCGTACATTTGTACGGCTCCGCAGTGGATGGCGGCCTGAAGCCACACA
GTGATATTGATTTGCTGGTTACGGTGACCGTAAGGCTTGATGAAACAACGCGGCGAGCTTTGATCAACGA
CCTTTTGGAAACTTCGGCTTCCCCTGGAGAGAGCGAGATTCTCCGCGCTGTAGAAGTCACCATTGTTGTG
CACGACGACATCATTCCGTGGCGTTATCCAGCTAAGCGCGAACTGCAATTTGGAGAATGGCAGCGCAATG
ACATTCTTGCAGGTATCTTCGAGCCAGCCACGATCGACATTGATCTGGCTATCTTGCTGACAAAAGCAAG
AGAACATAGCGTTGCCTTGGTAGGTCCAGCGGCGGAGGAACTCTTTGATCCGGTTCCTGAACAGGATCTA
TTTGAGGCGCTAAATGAAACCTTAACGCTATGGAACTCGCCGCCCGACTGGGCTGGCGATGAGCGAAATG
TAGTGCTTACGTTGTCCCGCATTTGGTACAGCGCAGTAACCGGCAAAATCGCGCCGAAGGATGTCGCTGC
CGACTGGGCAATGGAGCGCCTGCCGGCCCAGTATCAGCCCGTCATACTTGAAGCTAGACAGGCTTATCTT
GGACAAGAAGAAGATCGCTTGGCCTCGCGCGCAGATCAGTTGGAAGAATTTGTCCACTACGTGAAAGGCG
AGATCACCAAGGTAGTCGGCAAATAACCCTCGAGCCACCCATGACCAAAATCCCTTAACGTGAGTTACGC
GTCGTTCCACTGAGCGTCAGACCCCGTAGAAAAGATCAAAGGATCTTCTTGAGATCCTTTTTTTCTGCGC
GTAATCTGCTGCTTGCAAACAAAAAAACCACCGCTACCAGCGGTGGTTTGTTTGCCGGATCAAGAGCTAC
CAACTCTTTTTCCGAAGGTAACTGGCTTCAGCAGAGCGCAGATACCAAATACTGTCCTTCTAGTGTAGCC
GTAGTTAGGCCACCACTTCAAGAACTCTGTAGCACCGCCTACATACCTCGCTCTGCTAATCCTGTTACCA
GTGGCTGCTGCCAGTGGCGATAAGTCGTGTCTTACCGGGTTGGACTCAAGACGATAGTTACCGGATAAGG
CGCAGCGGTCGGGCTGAACGGGGGGTTCGTGCACACAGCCCAGCTTGGAGCGAACGACCTACACCGAACT
GAGATACCTACAGCGTGAGCATTGAGAAAGCGCCACGCTTCCCGAAGGGAGAAAGGCGGACAGGTATCCG
GTAAGCGGCAGGGTCGGAACAGGAGAGCGCACGAGGGAGCTTCCAGGGGGAAACGCCTGGTATCTTTATA
GTCCTGTCGGGTTTCGCCACCTCTGACTTGAGCGTCGATTTTTGTGATGCTCGTCAGGGGGGCGGAGCCT
ATGGAAAAACGCCAGCAACGCGGCCTTTTTACGGTTCCTGGCCTTTTGCTGGCCTTTTGCTCACATGTTC
TTTCCTGCGTTATCCCCTGATTCTGTGGATAACCGTATTACCGCCTTTGAGTGAGCTGATACCGCTCGCC
GCAGCCGAACGACCGAGCGCAGCGAGTCAGTGAGCGAGGAAGCGGAAGAGCGCCCAATACGCAAACCGCC
TCTCCCCGCGCGTTGGCCGATTCATTAATGCAGCTGGCACGACAGGTTTCCCGACTGGAAAGCGGGCAGT
GAGCGCAACGCAATTAATACGCGTACCGCTAGCCAGGAAGAGTTTGTAGAAACGCAAAAAGGCCATCCGT
CAGGATGGCCTTCTGCTTAGTTTGATGCCTGGCAGTTTATGGCGGGCGTCCTGCCCGCCACCCTCCGGGC
CGTTGCTTCACAACGTTCAAATCCGCTCCCGGCGGATTTGTCCTACTCAGGAGAGCGTTCACCGACAAAC
AACAGATAAAACGAAAGGCCCAGTCTTCCGACTGAGCCTTTCGTTTTATTTGATGCCTGGCAGTTCCCTA
CTCTCGCGTTAACGCTAGCATGGATGTTTTCCCAGTCACGACGTTGTAAAACGACGGCCAGTCTTAAG
