>Addgene plasmid #63423 | pFusX4-14 | addgene partial sequence | sequence record 116107 | pCR8_R1 5'-cgaaccgaacaggcttatgt-3'
GGTGTGCGTCACCCGGCAACCTTGGGTAGCAGCGAAGTCGAGGCATTTCTGTCCTGGCTGGTCTAGACGT
CTCGGCCATGGTCCTGGCACAGCACCGGCAACAGCCGCTGCACCGTTTCGAGCGCTTGCTTGCCGCCATC
GTGGCTGGCGATAGCCACCACTTGGTCCGGAGTCAGGCCATGGTCCTGGCACAGCACCGGCAACAGCCGC
TGCACCGTTTCGAGCGCTTGCTTGCCGCCACCGTTGCTGGCGATAGCCACCACTTGGTCCGGGGTCAGGC
CATGGTCCTGGCACAGCACCGGCAACAGCCGCTGCACCGTTTCGAGCGCTTGCTTGCCGCCAATGTTGCT
GGCGATAGCCACCACTTGGTCCGGGGTCAGGGGAGACGCTTAAGACTGGCCGTCGTTTTACAACGTCGTG
ACTGGGAAAACATCCATGCTAGCGTTAACGCGAGAGTAGGGAACTGCCAGGCATCAAATAAAACGAAAGG
CTCAGTCGGAAGACTGGGCCTTTCGTTTTATCTGTTGTTTGTCGGTGAACGCTCTCCTGAGTAGGACAAA
TCCGCCGGGAGCGGATTTGAACGTTGTGAAGCAACGGCCCGGAGGGTGGCGGGCAGGACGCCCGCCATAA
ACTGCCAGGCATCAAACTAAGCAGAAGGCCATCCTGACGGATGGCCTTTTTGCGTTTCTACAAACTCTTC
CTGGCTAGCGGTACGCGTATTAATTGCGTTGCGCTCACTGCCCGCTTTCCAGTCGGGAAACCTGTCGTGC
CAGCTGCATTAATGAATC
