[The description below was written by a language model from this plasmid's Addgene catalogue record.]
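Description:
pFusX4-14 is a bacterial library plasmid from the FusX TALE assembly system, a set of pre-built intermediates designed to allow rapid one-step construction of custom TALE arrays. It is built on the FusX4 backbone (about 3 kb without insert), classed as a TALEN-type vector, and is maintained in E. coli as a high-copy plasmid under spectinomycin selection. The record does not name the origin of replication or provide a feature map, so details of the backbone beyond its size and resistance marker are not stated.

The insert is a synthetic trimer of TALE repeats carrying the repeat-variable diresidues NI, NG and HD. Under the standard TALE code these recognise A, T and C respectively, consistent with the alternative insert name X4_ATC. This module occupies RVD positions 10 to 12 of the final array, so the plasmid represents one of the possible three-base combinations for that slot. The trimer was introduced through BsaI sites that were destroyed during cloning. BsaI is a type IIS enzyme, the class used in Golden Gate-style cloning, where cutting outside the recognition sequence produces custom overhangs that enforce ordered ligation of fragments.

In use, the plasmid would be chosen when the intended DNA target reads ATC at positions 10 to 12, then combined with the corresponding modules for the other positions and a receiver vector to generate a full-length TALEN or other TALE fusion for genome editing. The plasmid itself carries no promoter or expression elements noted in the record, and functions as an assembly component rather than an expression construct.
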