Addgene plasmid #63423: pFusX4-14
Purpose: Encodes RVD positions 10-12 in TALEN assembly
Depositing lab: Stephen Ekker. Depositing organization: Mayo Foundation for Medical Education and Research. Publication: FusX: A rapid one-step TALE assembly system for genome science. Ma AC, McNulty MS, Tanya PL, Jarryd CM, Martinez-Galvez G, Argue DP, Lee HB, Urban MD, Bullard CE, Blackburn PR, Man TK, Clark KJ, Ekker SC. Hum Gene Ther. 2016 Jun;27(6):451-63. doi: 10.1089/hum.2015.172 PubMed 26854857.
Backbone
  Vector backbone: FusX4
  Backbone size w/o insert (bp): 3008
  Vector type: TALEN
Growth in bacteria
  Bacterial resistance: Spectinomycin, 50 μg/mL
  Growth temperature: 37°C
  Growth strain: DH5alpha
  Copy number: High Copy
Gene/Insert
  Gene/Insert name: NI NG HD (alt name: X4_ATC)
  Species: Synthetic
  Mutation: none
  Cloning method: Restriction Enzyme; 5′ cloning site BsaI (destroyed during cloning); 3′ cloning site BsaI (destroyed during cloning)
  Sequencing primers: 5′ pCR8_F1; 3′ pCR8_R1
Terms and licenses: Academic/Nonprofit Terms; Industry Terms: Not Available to Industry
How to cite: pFusX4-14 was a gift from Stephen Ekker (Addgene plasmid # 63423 ; http://n2t.net/addgene:63423 ; RRID:Addgene_63423)
